Addgene plasmid #107356: pNP1 Aqua toehold switch
Purpose: Expresses Aquamarine (an eCFP derivative) in Ecoli off a T7 promoter when pNP1 Aqua trigger is co-expressed
Depositing lab: James Collins. Depositing organization: Massachusetts Institute of Technology. Publication: BioBits Explorer: A modular synthetic biology education kit. Huang A, Nguyen PQ, Stark JC, Takahashi MK, Donghia N, Ferrante T, Dy AJ, Hsu KJ, Dubner RS, Pardee K, Jewett MC, Collins JJ. Sci Adv. 2018 Aug 1;4(8):eaat5105. doi: 10.1126/sciadv.aat5105. eCollection 2018 Aug. PubMed 30083608.
Backbone
  Vector backbone: pNP1
  Backbone manufacturer: New England Biolabs (cloning vector)
  Backbone size w/o insert (bp): 2213
  Total vector size (bp): 3000
  Vector type: Bacterial Expression
Growth in bacteria
  Bacterial resistance: Ampicillin, 100 μg/mL
  Growth temperature: 37°C
  Growth strain: DH5alpha
  Copy number: High Copy
Gene/Insert
  Gene/Insert name: toehold switch 8 + Aquamarine
  Insert size (bp): 787
  Promoter: T7
  Cloning method: Gibson Cloning
  Sequencing primers: 5′ CCCGCGAAATTAATACGACTCACTATAGG; 3′ AGTGCCAAGCTTCCGGATATAGTTC
Resource information
  A portion of this plasmid was derived from a plasmid made by: toehold - Green, A.A., Silver, P.A., Collins, J.J., and Yin, P. (2014). Toehold switches: de-novo-designed regulators of gene expression. Cell 159, 925–939. Aqua - Fabienne Merola (Addgene construct 42889)
Terms and licenses: Academic/Nonprofit Terms; Industry Terms: Not Available to Industry
How to cite: pNP1 Aqua toehold switch was a gift from James Collins (Addgene plasmid # 107356 ; http://n2t.net/addgene:107356 ; RRID:Addgene_107356)
