[The description below was written by a language model from this plasmid's Addgene catalogue record and pLannotate feature annotations shown in this document.]
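Description:
pNP1 Aqua toehold switch is a small (about 3.0 kb) bacterial expression plasmid built on the pNP1 cloning backbone. It is maintained at high copy number in E. coli through a ColE1/pUC-type origin and selected with ampicillin via the β-lactamase gene and its native bla promoter. The roughly 790 bp insert, introduced by Gibson assembly, combines toehold switch 8 with the coding sequence for Aquamarine, a cyan fluorescent protein derived from eCFP. Automated annotation accordingly labels this reading frame as an ECFP fragment.

Transcription is driven by a T7 promoter at the start of the cassette and ends at a T7 terminator, so expression requires T7 RNA polymerase from a suitable host strain or reaction mix. The stretch between the promoter and the fluorescent protein coding sequence has no annotated features, and this is presumably where the toehold switch sits. A toehold switch is a designed RNA hairpin in the 5′ leader that sequesters the ribosome binding site and start codon, keeping the transcript translationally silent. A complementary trigger RNA binds the exposed single-stranded toehold and unwinds the hairpin by strand displacement, which allows translation. Here the cognate trigger comes from the companion plasmid pNP1 Aqua trigger, and cyan fluorescence appears only when both are co-expressed. The short match to a T7 gene 10-derived solubility tag just upstream of the terminator lies outside the reporter reading frame and most likely reflects backbone sequence adjacent to the terminator rather than a functional fusion tag.

The plasmid was produced as part of a modular synthetic biology education kit, where it serves as a simple fluorescent demonstration of programmable RNA-based gene regulation.
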