Features (pLannotate 1.2.2; 7 found; start..end, strand, type, name):
     26..44      +  promoter       T7 promoter: promoter for bacteriophage T7 RNA polymerase
    125..842     +  CDS            ECFP (fragment): enhanced CFP mammalian codon-optimized
    935..984     +  CDS            SET1 (fragment): solubility-enhancement tag derived from T7 phage gene 10B
    992..1039    +  terminator     T7 terminator: transcription terminator for bacteriophage T7 RNA polymerase
   1257..1845    -  rep_origin     ori: high-copy-number ColE1/pMB1/pBR322/pUC origin of replication
   2017..2877    -  CDS            AmpR: β-lactamase; bla; confers resistance to ampicillin, carbenicillin, and related antibiotics
   2878..2982    -  promoter       AmpR promoter: bla
>Addgene plasmid #107356 | pNP1 Aqua toehold switch | addgene full sequence | sequence record 209410 | Addgene NGS Result
GCTAGTGGTGCTAGCCCCGCGAAATTAATACGACTCACTATAGGGACAAAGATTGGTCGTTTCATTACCG
TTAGAAACAGAGGAGATCTAACATGAATGAAACGAACCTGGCGGCAGCGCAAAAGGTGAGCAAGGGCGAG
GAGCTGTTCACCGGGGTGGTGCCCATCCTGGTCGAGCTGGACGGCGACGTAAACGGCCACAAGTTCAGCG
TGTCCGGCGAGGGCGAGGGCGATGCCACCTACGGCAAGCTGACCCTGAAGTTCATCTGCACCACCGGCAA
GCTGCCCGTGCCCTGGCCCACCCTCGTGACCACCCTGAGCTGGGGCGTGCAGTGCTTCAGCCGCTACCCC
GACCACATGAAGCAGCACGACTTCTTCAAGTCCGCCATGCCCGAAGGCTACGTCCAGGAGCGCACCATCT
TCTTCAAGGACGACGGCAACTACAAGACCCGCGCCGAGGTGAAGTTCGAGGGCGACACCCTGGTGAACCG
CATCGAGCTGAAGGGCATCGACTTCAAGGAGGACGGCAACATCCTGGGGCACAAGCTGGAGTACAACTAC
ATCAGCGGCAACGTCTATATCACCGCCGACAAGCAGAAGAACGGCATCAAGGCCAACTTCAAGATCCGCC
ACAACATCGAGGACGGCAGCGTGCAGCTCGCCGACCACTACCAGCAGAACACCCCCATCGGCGACGGCCC
CGTGCTGCTGCCCGACAACCACTACCTGAGCACCCAGTCCGCCCTGAGCAAAGACCCCAACGAGAAGCGC
GATCACATGGTCCTGCTGGAGTTCGTGACCGCCGCCGGGATCACTCTCGGCATGGACGAGCTGTACAAGT
AAAGGATCCCGGGAATTCTCGAGTAAGGTTAACCTGCAGGAGGCCTTTAATTAAGGTGGTGCGGCCGCGC
TAGCGGTCCCGGGGGATCGATCCGGCTGCTAACAAAGCCCGAAAGGAAGCTGAGTTGGCTGCTGCCACCG
CTGAGCAATAACTAGCATAACCCCTTGGGGCCTCTAAACGGGTCTTGAGGGGTTTTTTGCTGAAAGGAGG
AACTATATCCGGAAGCTTGGCACTGGCCGACCGGGGTCGAGCACTGACTCGCTGCGCTCGGTCGTTCGGC
TGCGGCGAGCGGTATCAGCTCACTCAAAGGCGGTAATACGGTTATCCACAGAATCAGGGGATAACGCAGG
AAAGAACATGTGAGCAAAAGGCCAGCAAAAGGCCAGGAACCGTAAAAAGGCCGCGTTGCTGGCGTTTTTC
CATAGGCTCCGCCCCCCTGACGAGCATCACAAAAATCGACGCTCAAGTCAGAGGTGGCGAAACCCGACAG
GACTATAAAGATACCAGGCGTTTCCCCCTGGAAGCTCCCTCGTGCGCTCTCCTGTTCCGACCCTGCCGCT
TACCGGATACCTGTCCGCCTTTCTCCCTTCGGGAAGCGTGGCGCTTTCTCATAGCTCACGCTGTAGGTAT
CTCAGTTCGGTGTAGGTCGTTCGCTCCAAGCTGGGCTGTGTGCACGAACCCCCCGTTCAGCCCGACCGCT
GCGCCTTATCCGGTAACTATCGTCTTGAGTCCAACCCGCTAAGACACGACTTATCGCCACTGGCAGCAGC
CACTGGTAACAGGATTAGCAGAGCGAGGTATGTAGGCGGTGCTACAGAGTTCTTGAAGTGGTGGCCTAAC
TACGGCTACACTAGAAGAACAGTATTTGGTATCTGCGCTCTGCTGAAGCCAGTTACCTTCGGAAAAAGAG
TTGGTAGCTCTTGATCCGGCAAACAAACCACCGCTGGTAGCGGTGGTTTTTTTGTTTGCAAGCAGCAGAT
TACGCGCAGAAAAAAAGGATCTCAAGAAGATCCTTTGATCTTTTCTACGGGGTCTGACGCTCAGTGGAAC
GAAAACTCACAGATCCGGGATTTTGGTCATGAGATTATCAAAAAGGATCTTCACCTAGATCCTTTTAAAT
TAAAAATGAAGTTTTAAATCAATCTAAAGTATATATGAGTAAACTTGGTCTGACAGTTACCAATGCTTAA
TCAGTGAGGCACCTATCTCAGCGATCTGTCTATTTCGTTCATCCATAGTTGCCTGACTCCCCGTCGTGTA
GATAACTACGATACGGGAGGGCTTACCATCTGGCCCCAGTGCTGCAATGATACCGCGAGACCCACGCTCA
CCGGCTCCAGATTTATCAGCAATAAACCAGCCAGCCGGAAGGGCCGAGCGCAGAAGTGGTCCTGCAACTT
TATCCGCCTCCATCCAGTCTATTAATTGTTGCCGGGAAGCTAGAGTAAGTAGTTCGCCAGTTAATAGTTT
GCGCAACGTTGTTGCCATTGCTACAGGCATCGTGGTGTCACGCTCGTCGTTTGGTATGGCTTCATTCAGC
TCCGGTTCCCAACGATCAAGGCGAGTTACATGATCCCCCATGTTGTGCAAAAAAGCGGTTAGCTCCTTCG
GTCCTCCGATCGTTGTCAGAAGTAAGTTGGCCGCAGTGTTATCACTCATGGTTATGGCAGCACTGCATAA
TTCTCTTACTGTCATGCCATCCGTAAGATGCTTTTCTGTGACTGGTGAGTACTCAACCAAGTCATTCTGA
GAATAGTGTATGCGGCGACCGAGTTGCTCTTGCCCGGCGTCAATACGGGATAATACCGCGCCACATAGCA
GAACTTTAAAAGTGCTCATCATTGGAAAACGTTCTTCGGGGCGAAAACTCTCAAGGATCTTACCGCTGTT
GAGATCCAGTTCGATGTAACCCACTCGTGCACCCAACTGATCTTCAGCATCTTTTACTTTCACCAGCGTT
TCTGGGTGAGCAAAAACAGGAAGGCAAAATGCCGCAAAAAAGGGAATAAGGGCGACACGGAAATGTTGAA
TACTCATACTCTTCCTTTTTCAATATTATTGAAGCATTTATCAGGGTTATTGTCTCATGAGCGGATACAT
ATTTGAATGTATTTAGAAAAATAAACAAATAGGGGTTCCGCGCACATTTCCCCGAAAAGT
